>Addgene plasmid #104380 | SLC39A14-GFP | addgene full sequence | sequence record 201002 | Addgene NGS Result
CGTTACATAACTTACGGTAAATGGCCCGCCTGGCTGACCGCCCAACGACCCCCGCCCATTGACGTCAATA
ATGACGTATGTTCCCATAGTAACGCCAATAGGGACTTTCCATTGACGTCAATGGGTGGAGTATTTACGGT
AAACTGCCCACTTGGCAGTACATCAAGTGTATCATATGCCAAGTACGCCCCCTATTGACGTCAATGACGA
TAAATGGCCCGCCTGGCATTATGCCCAGTACATGACCTTATGGGACTTTCCTACTTGGCAGTACATCTAC
GTATTAGTCATCGCTATTACCATGGTGATGCGGTTTTGGCAGTACATCAATGGGCGTGGATAGCGGTTTG
ACTCACGGGGATTTCCAAGTCTCCACCCCATTGACGTCAATGGGAGTTTGTTTTGGCACCAAAATCAACG
GGACTTTCCAAAATGTCGTAACAACTCCGCCCCATTGACGCAAATGGGCGGTAGGCGTGTACGGTGGGAG
GTCTATATAAGCAGAGCTGGTTTAGTGAACCGTCAGATCCGCTAGCGCTACCGGACTCAGATCTCGAGCT
CAAGCTTGTCGACGGTACCATGAAGCTGCTGCTGCTGCACCCGGCCTTCCAGAGCTGCCTCCTGCTGACC
CTGCTTGGCTTATGGAGAACCACCCCTGAGGCTCACGCTTCATCCCTGGGTGCACCAGCTATCAGCGCTG
CCTCCTTCCTGCAGGATCTAATACATCGGTATGGCGAGGGTGACAGCCTCACTCTGCAGCAGCTGAAGGC
CCTACTCAACCACCTGGATGTGGGAGTGGGCCGGGGTAATGTCACCCAGCACGTGCAAGGACACAGGAAC
CTCTCCACGTGCTTTAGTTCTGGAGACCTCTTCACTGCCCACAATTTCAGCGAGCAGTCGCGGATTGGGA
GCAGCGAGCTCCAGGAGTTCTGCCCCACCATCCTCCAGCAGCTGGATTCCCGGGCCTGCACCTCGGAGAA
CCAGGAAAACGAGGAGAATGAGCAGACGGAGGAGGGGCGGCCAAGCGCTGTTGAAGTGTGGGGATACGGT
CTCCTCTGTGTGACCGTCATCTCCCTCTGCTCCCTCCTGGGGGCCAGCGTGGTGCCCTTCATGAAGAAGA
CCTTTTACAAGAGGCTGCTGCTCTACTTCATAGCTCTGGCGATTGGAACCCTCTACTCCAACGCCCTCTT
CCAGCTCATCCCGGAGGCATTTGGTTTCAACCCTCTGGAAGATTATTATGTCTCCAAGTCTGCAGTGGTG
TTTGGGGGCTTTTATCTTTTCTTTTTCACAGAGAAGATCTTGAAGATTCTTCTTAAGCAGAAAAATGAGC
ATCATCATGGACACAGCCATTATGCCTCTGAGTCGCTTCCCTCCAAGAAGGACCAGGAGGAGGGGGTGAT
GGAGAAGCTGCAGAACGGGGACCTGGACCACATGATTCCTCAGCACTGCAGCAGTGAGCTGGACGGCAAG
GCGCCCATGGTGGACGAGAAGGTCATTGTGGGCTCGCTCTCTGTGCAGGACCTGCAGGCTTCCCAGAGTG
CTTGCTACTGGCTGAAAGGTGTCCGCTACTCTGATATCGGCACTCTGGCCTGGATGATCACTCTGAGCGA
CGGCCTCCATAATTTCATCGATGGCCTGGCCATCGGTGCTTCCTTCACTGTGTCAGTTTTCCAAGGCATC
AGCACCTCGGTGGCCATCCTCTGTGAGGAGTTCCCACATGAGCTAGGAGACTTTGTCATCCTGCTCAACG
CTGGGATGAGCATCCAACAAGCTCTCTTCTTCAACTTCCTTTCTGCCTGCTGCTGCTACCTGGGTCTGGC
CTTTGGCATCCTGGCCGGCAGCCACTTCTCTGCCAACTGGATTTTTGCGCTAGCTGGAGGAATGTTCTTG
TATATTTCTCTGGCTGATATGTTCCCTGAGATGAATGAGGTCTGTCAAGAGGATGAAAGGAAGGGCAGCA
TCTTGATTCCATTTATCATCCAGAACCTGGGCCTCCTGACTGGATTCACCATCATGGTGGTCCTCACCAT
GTATTCAGGACAGATCCAGATTGGGGGATCCATCGCCACCATGGTGAGCAAGGGCGAGGAGCTGTTCACC
GGGGTGGTGCCCATCCTGGTCGAGCTGGACGGCGACGTAAACGGCCACAAGTTCAGCGTGTCCGGCGAGG
GCGAGGGCGATGCCACCTACGGCAAGCTGACCCTGAAGTTCATCTGCACCACCGGCAAGCTGCCCGTGCC
CTGGCCCACCCTCGTGACCACCCTGACCTACGGCGTGCAGTGCTTCAGCCGCTACCCCGACCACATGAAG
CAGCACGACTTCTTCAAGTCCGCCATGCCCGAAGGCTACGTCCAGGAGCGCACCATCTTCTTCAAGGACG
ACGGCAACTACAAGACCCGCGCCGAGGTGAAGTTCGAGGGCGACACCCTGGTGAACCGCATCGAGCTGAA
GGGCATCGACTTCAAGGAGGACGGCAACATCCTGGGGCACAAGCTGGAGTACAACTACAACAGCCACAAC
GTCTATATCATGGCCGACAAGCAGAAGAACGGCATCAAGGTGAACTTCAAGATCCGCCACAACATCGAGG
ACGGCAGCGTGCAGCTCGCCGACCACTACCAGCAGAACACCCCCATCGGCGACGGCCCCGTGCTGCTGCC
CGACAACCACTACCTGAGCACCCAGTCCGCCCTGAGCAAAGACCCCAACGAGAAGCGCGATCACATGGTC
CTGCTGGAGTTCGTGACCGCCGCCGGGATCACTCTCGGCATGGACGAGCTGTACAAGTAAAGCGGCCGCG
ACTCTAGATCATAATCAGCCATACCACATTTGTAGAGGTTTTACTTGCTTTAAAAAACCTCCCACACCTC
CCCCTGAACCTGAAACATAAAATGAATGCAATTGTTGTTGTTAACTTGTTTATTGCAGCTTATAATGGTT
ACAAATAAAGCAATAGCATCACAAATTTCACAAATAAAGCATTTTTTTCACTGCATTCTAGTTGTGGTTT
GTCCAAACTCATCAATGTATCTTAAGGCGTAAATTGTAAGCGTTAATATTTTGTTAAAATTCGCGTTAAA
TTTTTGTTAAATCAGCTCATTTTTTAACCAATATGCCGAAATCGGCAAAATCCCTTATAAATCAAAAGAA
TAGACCGAGATAGGGT
[37 nt withheld, positions 3167-3203]
AAAGAACGTGGACTCCAACGTCAAAGG
[49 nt withheld, positions 3231-3279]
T
[91 nt withheld, positions 3281-3371]
G
[124 nt withheld, positions 3373-3496]
CAGGTGGCACTTTTCGGGGAAATGTGCGCGGAACCCCTATTTGTTTATTTTTCTAAATACATTCAAATAT
GTATCCGCTCATGAGACAATAACCCTGATAAATGCTTCAATAATATTGAAAAAGGAAGAGTCCTGAGGCG
GAAAGAACCAGCTGTGGAATGTGTGTCAGTTAGGGTGTGGAAAGTCCCCAGGCTCCCCAGCAGGCAGAAG
TATGCAAAGCATGCATCTCAATTAGTCAGCAACCAGGTGTGGAAAGTCCCCAGGCTCCCCAGCAGGCAGA
AGTATGCAAAGCATGCATCTCAATTAGTCAGCAACCATAGTCCCGCCCCTAACTCCGCCCATCCCGCCCC
TAACTCCGCCCAGTTCCGCCCATTCTCCGCCCCATGGCTGACTAATTTTTTTTATTTATGCAGAGGCCGA
GGCCGCCTCGGCCTCTGAGCTATTCCAGAAGTAGTGAGGAGGCTTTTTTGGAGGCCTAGGCTTTTGCAAA
GATCGATCAAGAGACAGGATGAGGATCGTTTCGCATGATTGAACAAGATGGATTGCACGCAGGTTCTCCG
GCCGCTTGGGTGGAGAGGCTATTCGGCTATGACTGGGCACAACAGACAATCGGCTGCTCTGATGCCGCCG
TGTTCCGGCTGTCAGCGCAGGGGCGCCCGGTTCTTTTTGTCAAGACCGACCTGTCCGGTGCCCTGAATGA
ACTGCAAGACGAGGCAGCGCGGCTATCGTGGCTGGCCACGACGGGCGTTCCTTGCGCAGCTGTGCTCGAC
GTTGTCACTGAAGCGGGAAGGGACTGGCTGCTATTGGGCGAAGTGCCGGGGCAGGATCTCCTGTCATCTC
ACCTTGCTCCTGCCGAGAAAGTATCCATCATGGCTGATGCAATGCGGCGGCTGCATACGCTTGATCCGGC
TACCTGCCCATTCGACCACCAAGCGAAACATCGCATCGAGCGAGCACGTACTCGGATGGAAGCCGGTCTT
GTCGATCAGGATGATCTGGACGAAGAGCATCAGGGGCTCGCGCCAGCCGAACTGTTCGCCAGGCTCAAGG
CGAGCATGCCCGACGGCGAAGATCTCGTCGTGACCCATGGCGATGCCTGCTTGCCGAATATCATGGTGGA
AAATGGCCGCTTTTCTGGATTCATCGACTGTGGCCGGCTGGGTGTGGCGGACCGCTATCAGGACATAGCG
TTGGCTACCCGTGATATTGCTGAAGAGCTTGGCGGCGAATGGGCTGACCGCTTCCTCGTGCTTTACGGTA
TCGCCGCTCCCGATTCGCAGCGCATCGCCTTCTATCGCCTTCTTGACGAGTTCTTCTGAGCGGGACTCTG
GGGTTCGAAATGACCGACCAAGCGACGCCCAACCTGCCATCACGAGATTTCGATTCCACCGCCGCCTTCT
ATGAAAGGTTGGGCTTCGGAATCGTTTTCCGGGACGCCGGCTGGATGATCCTCCAGCGCGGGGATCTCAT
GCTGGAGTTCTTCGCCCACCCTAGGGGGAGGCTAACTGAAACACGGAAGGAGACAATACCGGAAGGAACC
CGCGCTATGACGGCAATAAAAAGACAGAATAAAACGCACGGTGTTGGGTCGTTTGTTCATAAACGCGGGG
TTCGGTCCCAGGGCTGGCACTCTGTCGATACCCCACCGAGACCCCATTGGGGTCAATACGCCCGCGTTTC
TTCCTTTTCCCCACCCCACCCCCCAAGTTCGGGTGAAGGCCCAGGGCTCGCAGCCAACGTCGGGGCGGCA
GGCCCTGCCATAGCCTCAGGTTACTCATATATACTTTAGATTGATTTAAAACTTCATTTTTAATTTAAAA
GGATCTAGGTGAAGATCCTTTTTGATAATCTCATGACCAAAATCCCTTAACGTGAGTTTTCGTTCCACTG
AGCGTCAGACCCCGTAGAAAAGATCAAAGGATCTTCTTGAGATCCTTTTTTTCTGCGCGTAATCTGCTGC
TTGCAAACAAAAAAACCACCGCTACCAGCGGTGGTTTGTTTGCCGGATCAAGAGCTACCAACTCTTTTTC
CGAAGGTAACTGGCTTCAGCAGAGCGCAGATACCAAATACTGTTCTTCTAGTGTAGCCGTAGTTAGGCCA
CCACTTCAAGAACTCTGTAGCACCGCCTACATACCTCGCTCTGCTAATCCTGTTACCAGTGGCTGCTGCC
AGTGGCGATAAGTCGTGTCTTACCGGGTTGGACTCAAGACGATAGTTACCGGATAAGGCGCAGCGGTCGG
GCTGAACGGGGGGTTCGTGCACACAGCCCAGCTTGGAGCGAACGACCTACACCGAACTGAGATACCTACA
GCGTGAGCTATGAGAAAGCGCCACGCTTCCCGAAGGGAGAAAGGCGGACAGGTATCCGGTAAGCGGCAGG
GTCGGAACAGGAGAGCGCACGAGGGAGCTTCCAGGGGGAAACGCCTGGTATCTTTATAGTCCTGTCGGGT
TTCGCCACCTCTGACTTGAGCGTCGATTTTTGTGATGCTCGTCAGGGGGGCGGAGCCTATGGAAAAACGC
CAGCAACGCGGCCTTTTTACGGTTCCTGGCCTTTTGCTGGCCTTTTGCTCACATGTTCTTTCCTGCGTTA
TCCCCTGATTCTGTGGATAACCGTATTACCGCCATGCATTAGTTATTAATAGTAATCAATTACGGGGTCA
TTAGTTCATAGCCCATATATGGAGTTCCG
Features (pLannotate 1.2.2; 15 found; start..end, strand, type, name):
    305..508     +  promoter       CMV promoter: human cytomegalovirus (CMV) immediate early promoter
    531..567     +  misc_feature   MCS (fragment): multiple cloning site
    580..2055    +  CDS            SLC39A14: S39AE_HUMAN - Also known as KIAA0062 From Homo sapiens (Human).
   2071..2790    +  CDS            EGFP: the original enhanced GFP (Yang et al., 1996) mammalian codon-optimized
   2807..2890    +  CDS            large T antigen (fragment): large T antigen from SV40 (simian virus 40)
   2913..3034    +  polyA_signal   SV40 poly(A) signal: SV40 polyadenylation signal
   3138..3496    -  rep_origin     f1 ori (sequence partly withheld): f1 bacteriophage origin of replication; arrow indicates direction of (+) strand synthesis
   3523..3627    +  promoter       AmpR promoter: bla
   3629..3986    +  promoter       SV40 promoter: SV40 enhancer and early promoter
   4021..4815    +  CDS            NeoR/KanR: aminoglycoside phosphotransferase from Tn5; aph(3')-II (or nptII); confers resistance to neomycin, kanamycin, and G418 (Geneticin®)
   4836..4988    +  CDS            ble (fragment): BLE_KLEPN - Experimental evidence at protein level: Swiss-Prot protein existence level 1. Binding protein with a strong affinity to the bleomycin family of antibiotics. Binds to CL990; an antimitotic-antibiotic compound. From Klebsiella pneumoniae.
   5047..5094    +  polyA_signal   HSV TK poly(A) signal: herpes simplex virus thymidine kinase polyadenylation signal (Cole and Stacy, 1985)
   5185..5201    -  polyA_signal   bGH poly(A) signal (fragment): bovine growth hormone polyadenylation signal
   5423..6011    +  rep_origin     ori: high-copy-number ColE1/pMB1/pBR322/pUC origin of replication
   6126..304     +  enhancer       CMV enhancer (across the origin): human cytomegalovirus immediate early enhancer
