[The description below was written by a language model from this plasmid's Addgene catalogue record and pLannotate feature annotations shown in this document.]
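Description:
SLC39A14-GFP is a mammalian expression plasmid built on the pEGFP-N3 backbone, carrying wild-type human SLC39A14 (also called ZIP14), a member of the ZIP family of metal ion transporters. The roughly 1.5 kb coding sequence was inserted between the KpnI and BamHI sites of the multiple cloning site, both of which remain intact. This places it directly upstream of the backbone's EGFP coding sequence, so the transporter is produced with EGFP fused to its C terminus. Transcription is driven by the human cytomegalovirus immediate early enhancer and promoter and is terminated by the SV40 polyadenylation signal downstream of EGFP. The full sequenced plasmid is about 6.2 kb, consistent with the catalogue size.

The plasmid replicates in E. coli from a high-copy ColE1/pUC-type origin and also carries an f1 origin, which allows single-stranded DNA production. A single Tn5 aminoglycoside phosphotransferase gene (NeoR/KanR) serves for selection in both hosts. A bacterial bla-type promoter drives it to give kanamycin resistance in bacteria, while the adjacent SV40 enhancer/early promoter, together with the HSV TK polyadenylation signal, drives it in mammalian cells to give G418 resistance for stable selection. The short large T antigen, ble and bGH poly(A) hits in the annotation are fragments, most likely residual backbone sequence or partial matches rather than functional elements.

The construct is intended for transient or stable expression of fluorescently tagged wild-type ZIP14 in mammalian cells. The EGFP tag lets expression and subcellular localisation of the transporter be followed by fluorescence. It was deposited alongside work on manganese transport and homeostasis, though the record does not give specific experimental uses beyond expression of the wild-type protein.
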