Addgene plasmid #104380: SLC39A14-GFP
Purpose: Expresses SLC39A14/ZIP14 wild-type in mammalian cells
Depositing lab: Somshuvra Mukhopadhyay. Depositing organization: University of Texas at Austin. Publication: Hypothyroidism induced by loss of the manganese efflux transporter SLC30A10 may be explained by reduced thyroxine production. Liu C, Hutchens S, Jursa T, Shawlot W, Polishchuk EV, Polishchuk RS, Dray BK, Gore AC, Aschner M, Smith DR, Mukhopadhyay S. J Biol Chem. 2017 Oct 6;292(40):16605-16615. doi: 10.1074/jbc.M117.804989. Epub 2017 Aug 31. PubMed 28860195.
Backbone
  Vector backbone: pEGFP-N3
  Backbone size w/o insert (bp): 4700
  Total vector size (bp): 6200
  Vector type: Mammalian Expression
  Selectable markers: Neomycin (select with G418)
Growth in bacteria
  Bacterial resistance: Kanamycin, 50 μg/mL
  Growth temperature: 37°C
  Growth strain: DH5alpha
  Copy number: Unknown
Gene/Insert
  Gene/Insert name: SLC39A14 (alt name: ZIP14)
  Species: H. sapiens (human)
  Insert size (bp): 1500
  Entrez Gene: SLC39A14 (a.k.a. HMNDYT2, LZT-Hs4, NET34, ZIP14, cig19)
  Promoter: CMV
  Tag / fusion protein: GFP (C terminal on backbone)
  Cloning method: Restriction Enzyme; 5′ cloning site KpnI (not destroyed); 3′ cloning site BamHI (not destroyed)
  Sequencing primers: 5′ GTC GGT ACC ATG AAG CTG CTG CTG CTG CAC; 3′ CGCGGATCCCCCAATCTGGATCTGTCCTGAATA
Terms and licenses: Academic/Nonprofit Terms; Industry Terms: Not Available to Industry
How to cite: SLC39A14-GFP was a gift from Somshuvra Mukhopadhyay (Addgene plasmid # 104380 ; http://n2t.net/addgene:104380 ; RRID:Addgene_104380)
