>Addgene plasmid #104380 | SLC39A14-GFP | depositor partial sequence | sequence record 197804 | Sequence of entire insert. Primers used (sequentially) CMV PRIMER:  CGCAAATGGGCGGTAGGCGTG      Primer 485:  CCGTCATCTCCCTCTGCTC
CGCAAATGGGCGGTAGGCGTGTACGGTGGGAGGTCTATATAAGCAGAGCTGGTTTAGTGAACCGTCAGAT
CCGCTAGCGCTACCGGACTCAGATCTCGAGCTCAAGCTTCGAATTCTGCAGTCGACGGTACCATGAAGCT
GCTGCTGCTGCACCCGGCCTTCCAGAGCTGCCTCCTGCTGACCCTGCTTGGCTTATGGAGAACCACCCCT
GAGGCTCACGCTTCATCCCTGGGTGCACCAGCTATCAGCGCTGCCTCCTTCCTGCAGGATCTAATACATC
GGTATGGCGAGGGTGACAGCCTCACTCTGCAGCAGCTGAAGGCCCTACTCAACCACCTGGATGTGGGAGT
GGGCCGGGGTAATGTCACCCAGCACGTGCAAGGACACAGGAACCTCTCCACGTGCTTTAGTTCTGGAGAC
CTCTTCACTGCCCACAATTTCAGCGAGCAGTCGCGGATTGGGAGCAGCGAGCTCCAGGAGTTCTGCCCCA
CCATCCTCCAGCAGCTGGATTCCCGGGCCTGCACCTCGGAGAACCAGGAAAACGAGGAGAATGAGCAGAC
GGAGGAGGGGCGGCCAAGCGCTGTTGAAGTGTGGGGATACGGTCTCCTCTGTGTGACCGTCATCTCCCTC
TGCTCCCTCCTGGGGGCCAGCGTGGTGCCCTTCATGAAGAAGACCTTTTACAAGAGGCTGCTGCTCTACT
TCATAGCTCTGGCGATTGGAACCCTCTACTCCAACGCCCTCTTCCAGCTCATCCCGGAGGCATTTGGTTT
CAACCCTCTGGAAGATTATTATGTCTCCAAGTCTGCAGTGGTGTTTGGGGGCTTTTATCTTTTCTTTTTC
ACAGAGAAGATCTTGAAGATTCTTCTTAAGCAGAAAAATGAGCATCATCATGGACACAGCCATTATGCCT
CTGAGTCGCTTCCCTCCAAGAAGGACCAGGAGGAGGGGGTGATGGAGAAGCTGCAGAACGGGGACCTGGA
CCACATGATTCCTCAGCACTGCAGCAGTGAGCTGGACGGCAAGGCGCCCATGGTGGACGAGAAGGTCATT
GTGGGCTCGCTCTCTGTGCAGGACCTGCAGGCTTCCCAGAGTGCTTGCTACTGGCTGAAAGGTGTCCGCT
ACTCTGATATCGGCACTCTGGCCTGGATGATCACTCTGAGCGACGGCCTCCATAATTTCATCGATGGCCT
GGCCATCGGTGCTTCCTTCACTGTGTCAGTTTTCCAAGGCATCAGCACCTCGGTGGCCATCCTCTGTGAG
GAGTTCCCACATGAGCTAGGAGACTTTGTCATCCTGCTCAACGCTGGGATGAGCATCCAACAAGCTCTCT
TCTTCAACTTCCTTTCTGCCTGCTGCTGCTACCTGGGTCTGGCCTTTGGCATCCTGGCCGGCAGCCACTT
CTCTGCCAACTGGATTTTTGCGCTAGCTGGAGGAATGTTCTTGTATATTTCTCTGGCTGATATGTTCCCT
GAGATGAATGAGGTCTGTCAAGAGGATGAAAGGAAGGGCAGCATCTTGATTCCATTTATCATCCAGAACC
TGGGCCTCCTGACTGGATTCACCATCATGGTGGTCCTCACCATGTATTCAGGACAGATCCAGATTGGGGG
ATCCATCGCCACCATGGTGAGCAAGGGCGAGGAGCTGTTCACCGGGGTGGTGCCCATCCTGGTCGAGCTG
GACGGCGACGTAAACGGCCACAAGTTCAGCGTGTCCGGCGAGGGCGAGGGCGATGCCACCTACGGCAAGC
TGACCCTGAAGTTCATCTGCACCACCGGCAAGCTGCCCGTGCCCTGGCCCACCCTCGTGACCACCCTGAC
CTACGGCGTGCAGTGCTTCAGCCGCTACCCCGACCACATGAAGCAGCACGACTTCTTCAAGTCCGCCATG
CCCGAAGGCTACGTCCAGGAGCGCACCATCTTCTTCAAGGACGACGGCAACTACAAGACCCGCGCCGAGG
TGAAGTTCGAGGGCGACACCCTGGTGAACCGCAT
